>Addgene plasmid #87704 | Dronpa-DEVD-TagRFPT | addgene full sequence | sequence record 176138 | Addgene NGS Result
CATCATCATCATCATCATGGTATGGCTAGCATGACTGGTGGACAGCAAATGGGTCGGGATCTGTACGACG
ATGACGATAAGGATCCGATGAGTGTGATTAAACCAGACATGAAGATCAAGCTGCGTATGGAAGGCGCTGT
AAATGGACACCCGTTCGCGATTGAAGGAGTTGGCCTTGGGAAGCCTTTCGAGGGAAAACAGAGTATGGAC
CTTAAAGTCAAAGAAGGCGGACCTCTGCCTTTCGCCTATGACATCTTGACAACTGTGTTCTGTTACGGCA
ACAGGGTATTCGCCAAATACCCAGAAAATATAGTAGACTATTTCAAGCAGTCGTTTCCTGAGGGCTACTC
TTGGGAACGAAGCATGAATTACGAAGACGGGGGCATTTGTAACGCGACAAACGACATAACCCTGGATGGT
GACTGTTATATCTATGAAATTCGATTTGATGGTGTGAACTTTCCTGCCAATGGTCCAGTTATGCAGAAGA
GGACTGTGAAATGGGAGCCATCCACTGAGAAATTGTATGTGCGTGATGGAGTGCTGAAGGGTGATGTTAA
CATGGCTCTGTCGCTTGAAGGAGGTGGCCATTACCGATGTGACTTCAAAACTACTTATAAAGCTAAGAAG
GTTGTCCAGTTGCCAGACTATCACTTTGTGGACCACCACATTGAGATTAAAAGCCACGACAAAGATTACA
GTAATGTTAATCTGCATGAGCATGCCGAAGCGCATTCTGAGCTGCCGAGGCAGGCCAAGAGATCTGACGA
GGTGGACGGTACCATGAGCGAGCTGATTAAGGAGAACATGCACATGAAGCTGTACATGGAGGGCACCGTG
AACAACCACCACTTCAAGTGCACATCCGAGGGCGAAGGCAAGCCCTACGAGGGCACCCAGACCATGAGAA
TCAAGGTGGTCGAGGGCGGCCCTCTCCCCTTCGCCTTCGACATCCTGGCTACCAGCTTCATGTACGGCAG
CAGAACCTTCATCAACCACACCCAGGGCATCCCCGATTTCTTTAAGCAGTCCTTCCCTGAGGGCTTCACA
TGGGAGAGAGTCACCACATACGAAGACGGGGGCGTGCTGACCGCTACCCAGGACACCAGCCTCCAGGACG
GCTGCCTCATCTACAACGTCAAGATCAGAGGGGTGAACTTCCCATCCAACGGCCCTGTGATGCAGAAGAA
AACACTCGGCTGGGAGGCCAACACCGAGATGCTGTACCCCGCTGACGGCGGCCTGGAAGGCAGAACCGAC
ATGGCCCTGAAGCTCGTGGGCGGGGGCCACCTGATCTGCAACTTCAAGACCACATACAGATCCAAGAAAC
CCGCTAAGAACCTCAAGATGCCCGGCGTCTACTATGTGGACCACAGACTGGAAAGAATCAAGGAGGCCGA
CAAAGAGACCTACGTCGAGCAGCACGAGGTGGCTGTGGCCAGATACTGCGACCTCCCTAGCAAACTGGGG
CACAAGGAATTCAAGAAGAAGAAGAAGAGCAAGACCAAGTGCGTGATCATGTAATCTAGAGGGCCCTATT
CTATAGTGTCACCTAAATGCTAGAGCTCGCTGATCAGCCTCGACTGTGCCTTCTAGTTGCCAGCCATCTG
TTGTTTGCCCCTCCCCCGTGCCTTCCTTGACCCTGGAAGGTGCCACTCCCACTGTCCTTTCCTAATAAAA
TGAGGAAATTGCATCGCATTGTCTGAGTAGGTGTCATTCTATTCTGGGGGGTGGGGTGGGGCAGGACAGC
AAGGGGGAGGATTGGGAAGACAATAGCAGGCATGCTGGGGATGCGGTGGGCTCTATGGCTTCTGAGGCGG
AAAGAACCAGCTGGGGCTCTAGGGGGTATCCCC
[124 nt withheld, positions 1854-1977]
C
[91 nt withheld, positions 1979-2069]
A
[49 nt withheld, positions 2071-2119]
CCTTTGACGTTGGAGTCCACGTTCTTT
[37 nt withheld, positions 2147-2183]
ACCCTATCTCGGTCTATTCTTTTGATTTATAAGGGATTTTGCCGATTTCGGCCTATTGGTTAAAAAATGA
GCTGATTTAACAAAAATTTAACGCGAATTAATTCTGTGGAATGTGTGTCAGTTAGGGTGTGGAAAGTCCC
CAGGCTCCCCAGCAGGCAGAAGTATGCAAAGCATGCATCTCAATTAGTCAGCAACCAGGTGTGGAAAGTC
CCCAGGCTCCCCAGCAGGCAGAAGTATGCAAAGCATGCATCTCAATTAGTCAGCAACCATAGTCCCGCCC
CTAACTCCGCCCATCCCGCCCCTAACTCCGCCCAGTTCCGCCCATTCTCCGCCCCATGGCTGACTAATTT
TTTTTATTTATGCAGAGGCCGAGGCCGCCTCTGCCTCTGAGCTATTCCAGAAGTAGTGAGGAGGCTTTTT
TGGAGGCCTAGGCTTTTGCAAAAAGCTCCCGGGAGCTTGTATATCCATTTTCGGATCTGATCAAGAGACA
GGATGAGGATCGTTTCGCATGATTGAACAAGATGGATTGCACGCAGGTTCTCCGGCCGCTTGGGTGGAGA
GGCTATTCGGCTATGACTGGGCACAACAGACAATCGGCTGCTCTGATGCCGCCGTGTTCCGGCTGTCAGC
GCAGGGGCGCCCGGTTCTTTTTGTCAAGACCGACCTGTCCGGTGCCCTGAATGAACTGCAGGACGAGGCA
GCGCGGCTATCGTGGCTGGCCACGACGGGCGTTCCTTGCGCAGCTGTGCTCGACGTTGTCACTGAAGCGG
GAAGGGACTGGCTGCTATTGGGCGAAGTGCCGGGGCAGGATCTCCTGTCATCTCACCTTGCTCCTGCCGA
GAAAGTATCCATCATGGCTGATGCAATGCGGCGGCTGCATACGCTTGATCCGGCTACCTGCCCATTCGAC
CACCAAGCGAAACATCGCATCGAGCGAGCACGTACTCGGATGGAAGCCGGTCTTGTCGATCAGGATGATC
TGGACGAAGAGCATCAGGGGCTCGCGCCAGCCGAACTGTTCGCCAGGCTCAAGGCGCGCATGCCCGACGG
CGAGGATCTCGTCGTGACCCATGGCGATGCCTGCTTGCCGAATATCATGGTGGAAAATGGCCGCTTTTCT
GGATTCATCGACTGTGGCCGGCTGGGTGTGGCGGACCGCTATCAGGACATAGCGTTGGCTACCCGTGATA
TTGCTGAAGAGCTTGGCGGCGAATGGGCTGACCGCTTCCTCGTGCTTTACGGTATCGCCGCTCCCGATTC
GCAGCGCATCGCCTTCTATCGCCTTCTTGACGAGTTCTTCTGAGCGGGACTCTGGGGTTCGAAATGACCG
ACCAAGCGACGCCCAACCTGCCATCACGAGATTTCGATTCCACCGCCGCCTTCTATGAAAGGTTGGGCTT
CGGAATCGTTTTCCGGGACGCCGGCTGGATGATCCTCCAGCGCGGGGATCTCATGCTGGAGTTCTTCGCC
CACCCCAACTTGTTTATTGCAGCTTATAATGGTTACAAATAAAGCAATAGCATCACAAATTTCACAAATA
AAGCATTTTTTTCACTGCATTCTAGTTGTGGTTTGTCCAAACTCATCAATGTATCTTATCATGTCTGTAT
ACCGTCGACCTCTAGCTAGAGCTTGGCGTAATCATGGTCATAGCTGTTTCCTGTGTGAAATTGTTATCCG
CTCACAATTCCACACAACATACGAGCCGGAAGCATAAAGTGTAAAGCCTGGGGTGCCTAATGAGTGAGCT
AACTCACATTAATTGCGTTGCGCTCACTGCCCGCTTTCCAGTCGGGAAACCTGTCGTGCCAGCTGCATTA
ATGAATCGGCCAACGCGCGGGGAGAGGCGGTTTGCGTATTGGGCGCTCTTCCGCTTCCTCGCTCACTGAC
TCGCTGCGCTCGGTCGTTCGGCTGCGGCGAGCGGTATCAGCTCACTCAAAGGCGGTAATACGGTTATCCA
CAGAATCAGGGGATAACGCAGGAAAGAACATGTGAGCAAAAGGCCAGCAAAAGGCCAGGAACCGTAAAAA
GGCCGCGTTGCTGGCGTTTTTCCATAGGCTCCGCCCCCCTGACGAGCATCACAAAAATCGACGCTCAAGT
CAGAGGTGGCGAAACCCGACAGGACTATAAAGATACCAGGCGTTTCCCCCTGGAAGCTCCCTCGTGCGCT
CTCCTGTTCCGACCCTGCCGCTTACCGGATACCTGTCCGCCTTTCTCCCTTCGGGAAGCGTGGCGCTTTC
TCATAGCTCACGCTGTAGGTATCTCAGTTCGGTGTAGGTCGTTCGCTCCAAGCTGGGCTGTGTGCACGAA
CCCCCCGTTCAGCCCGACCGCTGCGCCTTATCCGGTAACTATCGTCTTGAGTCCAACCCGGTAAGACACG
ACTTATCGCCACTGGCAGCAGCCACTGGTAACAGGATTAGCAGAGCGAGGTATGTAGGCGGTGCTACAGA
GTTCTTGAAGTGGTGGCCTAACTACGGCTACACTAGAAGAACAGTATTTGGTATCTGCGCTCTGCTGAAG
CCAGTTACCTTCGGAAAAAGAGTTGGTAGCTCTTGATCCGGCAAACAAACCACCGCTGGTAGCGGTGGTT
TTTTTGTTTGCAAGCAGCAGATTACGCGCAGAAAAAAAGGATCTCAAGAAGATCCTTTGATCTTTTCTAC
GGGGTCTGACGCTCAGTGGAACGAAAACTCACGTTAAGGGATTTTGGTCATGAGATTATCAAAAAGGATC
TTCACCTAGATCCTTTTAAATTAAAAATGAAGTTTTAAATCAATCTAAAGTATATATGAGTAAACTTGGT
CTGACAGTTACCAATGCTTAATCAGTGAGGCACCTATCTCAGCGATCTGTCTATTTCGTTCATCCATAGT
TGCCTGACTCCCCGTCGTGTAGATAACTACGATACGGGAGGGCTTACCATCTGGCCCCAGTGCTGCAATG
ATACCGCGAGACCCACGCTCACCGGCTCCAGATTTATCAGCAATAAACCAGCCAGCCGGAAGGGCCGAGC
GCAGAAGTGGTCCTGCAACTTTATCCGCCTCCATCCAGTCTATTAATTGTTGCCGGGAAGCTAGAGTAAG
TAGTTCGCCAGTTAATAGTTTGCGCAACGTTGTTGCCATTGCTACAGGCATCGTGGTGTCACGCTCGTCG
TTTGGTATGGCTTCATTCAGCTCCGGTTCCCAACGATCAAGGCGAGTTACATGATCCCCCATGTTGTGCA
AAAAAGCGGTTAGCTCCTTCGGTCCTCCGATCGTTGTCAGAAGTAAGTTGGCCGCAGTGTTATCACTCAT
GGTTATGGCAGCACTGCATAATTCTCTTACTGTCATGCCATCCGTAAGATGCTTTTCTGTGACTGGTGAG
TACTCAACCAAGTCATTCTGAGAATAGTGTATGCGGCGACCGAGTTGCTCTTGCCCGGCGTCAATACGGG
ATAATACCGCGCCACATAGCAGAACTTTAAAAGTGCTCATCATTGGAAAACGTTCTTCGGGGCGAAAACT
CTCAAGGATCTTACCGCTGTTGAGATCCAGTTCGATGTAACCCACTCGTGCACCCAACTGATCTTCAGCA
TCTTTTACTTTCACCAGCGTTTCTGGGTGAGCAAAAACAGGAAGGCAAAATGCCGCAAAAAAGGGAATAA
GGGCGACACGGAAATGTTGAATACTCATACTCTTCCTTTTTCAATATTATTGAAGCATTTATCAGGGTTA
TTGTCTCATGAGCGGATACATATTTGAATGTATTTAGAAAAATAAACAAATAGGGGTTCCGCGCACATTT
CCCCGAAAAGTGCCACCTGACGTCGACGGATCGGGAGATCTCCCGATCCCCTATGGTGCACTCTCAGTAC
AATCTGCTCTGATGCCGCATAGTTAAGCCAGTATCTGCTCCCTGCTTGTGTGTTGGAGGTCGCTGAGTAG
TGCGCGAGCAAAATTTAAGCTACAACAAGGCAAGGCTTGACCGACAATTGCATGAAGAATCTGCTTAGGG
TTAGGCGTTTTGCGCTGCTTCGCGATGTACGGGCCAGATATACGCGTTGACATTGATTATTGACTAGTTA
TTAATAGTAATCAATTACGGGGTCATTAGTTCATAGCCCATATATGGAGTTCCGCGTTACATAACTTACG
GTAAATGGCCCGCCTGGCTGACCGCCCAACGACCCCCGCCCATTGACGTCAATAATGACGTATGTTCCCA
TAGTAACGCCAATAGGGACTTTCCATTGACGTCAATGGGTGGAGTATTTACGGTAAACTGCCCACTTGGC
AGTACATCAAGTGTATCATATGCCAAGTACGCCCCCTATTGACGTCAATGACGGTAAATGGCCCGCCTGG
CATTATGCCCAGTACATGACCTTATGGGACTTTCCTACTTGGCAGTACATCTACGTATTAGTCATCGCTA
TTACCATGGTGATGCGGTTTTGGCAGTACATCAATGGGCGTGGATAGCGGTTTGACTCACGGGGATTTCC
AAGTCTCCACCCCATTGACGTCAATGGGAGTTTGTTTTGGCACCAAAATCAACGGGACTTTCCAAAATGT
CGTAACAACTCCGCCCCATTGACGCAAATGGGCGGTAGGCGTGTACGGTGGGAGGTCTATATAAGCAGAG
CTCTCTGGCTAACTAGAGAACCCACTGCTTACTGGCTTATCGAAATTAATACGACTCACTATAGGGAGAC
CCAAGCTTGCGGCCGCCACCATGGTGCGGGGTTCT
Features (pLannotate 1.2.2; 25 found; start..end, strand, type, name):
      1..21      +  CDS            capTEV™ (fragment): composite tag for in vivo biotinylation, TEV protease cleavage, and 6xHis tagging
     22..54      +  CDS            T7 tag (gene 10 leader): leader peptide from bacteriophage T7 gene 10 promotes efficient translation in E. coli
     58..81      +  CDS            Xpress™ tag: Xpress™ epitope tag, including an enterokinase recognition and cleavage site
     88..759     +  CDS            Dronpa: Dronpa is a photoswitchable green fluorescent protein published in 2004, derived from Echinophyllia sp. SC22.
    784..1476    +  CDS            TagRFP: TagRFP is a basic (constitutively fluorescent) red fluorescent protein published in 2007, derived from Entacmaea quadricolor. It has very low acid sensitivity.
   1540..1558    -  promoter       SP6 promoter: promoter for bacteriophage SP6 RNA polymerase
   1584..1808    +  polyA_signal   bGH poly(A) signal: bovine growth hormone polyadenylation signal
   1812..1833    +  promoter       SV40 promoter (fragment): SV40 enhancer and early promoter
   1854..2282    +  rep_origin     f1 ori (sequence partly withheld): f1 bacteriophage origin of replication; arrow indicates direction of (+) strand synthesis
   2296..2625    +  promoter       SV40 promoter: SV40 enhancer and early promoter
   2692..3483    +  CDS            neo: KKA2_KLEPN - Also known as kan, nptII. Experimental evidence at protein level: Swiss-Prot protein existence level 1. Resistance to kanamycin, neomycin, paromomycin, ribostamycin, butirosin and gentamicin B. From Klebsiella pneumoniae.
   3507..3665    +  CDS            ble (fragment): BLE_KLEPN - Experimental evidence at protein level: Swiss-Prot protein existence level 1. Binding protein with a strong affinity to the bleomycin family of antibiotics. Binds to CL990; an antimitotic-antibiotic compound. From Klebsiella pneumoniae.
   3660..3781    +  polyA_signal   SV40 poly(A) signal: SV40 polyadenylation signal
   3854..3870    -  protein_bind   lac operator: The lac repressor binds to the lac operator to inhibit transcription in E. coli. This inhibition can be relieved by adding lactose or isopropyl-β-D-thiogalactopyranoside (IPTG). lac repressor encoded by lacI
   3878..3908    -  promoter       lac promoter: promoter for the E. coli lac operon
   3923..3944    -  protein_bind   CAP binding site: CAP binding activates transcription in the presence of cAMP. E. coli catabolite activator protein
   3957..4049    -  CDS            lacI (fragment): lac repressor; lacI; The lac repressor binds to the lac operator to inhibit transcription in E. coli. This inhibition can be relieved by adding lactose or isopropyl-β-D-thiogalactopyranoside (IPTG).
   4232..4820    -  rep_origin     ori: high-copy-number ColE1/pMB1/pBR322/pUC origin of replication
   4991..5851    -  CDS            AmpR: β-lactamase; bla; confers resistance to ampicillin, carbenicillin, and related antibiotics
   5852..5956    -  promoter       AmpR promoter: bla
   6015..6067    -  misc_feature   bom (fragment): basis of mobility region from pBR322
   6222..6601    +  enhancer       CMV enhancer: human cytomegalovirus immediate early enhancer
   6602..6805    +  promoter       CMV promoter: human cytomegalovirus (CMV) immediate early promoter
   6801..6834    +  LTR            5' LTR (truncated) (fragment): truncated 5' long terminal repeat (LTR) from HIV-1
   6850..6868    +  promoter       T7 promoter: promoter for bacteriophage T7 RNA polymerase
