[The description below was written by a language model from this plasmid's Addgene catalogue record and pLannotate feature annotations shown in this document.]
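Description:
Dronpa-DEVD-TagRFPT is a mammalian expression plasmid built on the pcDNA3 backbone that encodes a genetically encoded fluorescent biosensor for super-resolution imaging of caspase activity. It is propagated in E. coli at high copy through a ColE1/pUC-type origin with ampicillin selection (β-lactamase under its own promoter), and it also carries an f1 origin. For selection in mammalian cells, an SV40 early promoter drives the neomycin phosphotransferase gene, terminated by the SV40 polyadenylation signal, which allows G418 selection of stable transfectants.

The synthetic insert of roughly 1.5 kb was cloned between BamHI and EcoRI sites, both retained, and is transcribed from the CMV immediate-early enhancer and promoter with the bovine growth hormone polyadenylation signal downstream. The open reading frame begins with backbone-derived N-terminal tags: 6xHis, the T7 gene 10 leader and the Xpress epitope, which includes an enterokinase site. These are followed by Dronpa, a photoswitchable green fluorescent protein, and then the red fluorescent protein TagRFP-T (annotated as TagRFP by the automated tool). A short linker separates the two fluorescent proteins. From the construct name, it contains the DEVD motif, a recognition sequence for effector caspases, although the linker is not annotated in the feature table. Caspase cleavage at this site would be expected to separate the two fluorophores, changing the sensor's fluorescence readout. The record does not describe the readout mechanism in detail.

T7 and SP6 promoters flank the insert. The small HIV-1 LTR, capTEV, ble and lacI fragment annotations are probably incidental sequence matches rather than functional parts.
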