Addgene plasmid #87704: Dronpa-DEVD-TagRFPT
Purpose: Fluorescent biosensor for super-resolution imaging of caspase activity.
Depositing lab: Jin Zhang. Depositing organization: University of California, San Diego (UCSD). Publication: Genetically encoded biosensors for visualizing live-cell biochemical activity at super-resolution. Mo GC, Ross B, Hertel F, Manna P, Yang X, Greenwald E, Booth C, Plummer AM, Tenner B, Chen Z, Wang Y, Kennedy EJ, Cole PA, Fleming KG, Palmer A, Jimenez R, Xiao J, Dedecker P, Zhang J. Nat Methods. 2017 Apr;14(4):427-434. doi: 10.1038/nmeth.4221. Epub 2017 Mar 13. PubMed 28288122.
Backbone
  Vector backbone: pcDNA3
  Backbone manufacturer: Invitrogen
  Backbone size w/o insert (bp): 5500
  Total vector size (bp): 7000
  Vector type: Mammalian Expression
  Selectable markers: Neomycin (select with G418)
Growth in bacteria
  Bacterial resistance: Ampicillin, 100 μg/mL
  Growth temperature: 37°C
  Growth strain: DH5alpha
  Copy number: High Copy
Gene/Insert
  Gene/Insert name: Dronpa-DEVD-TagRFPT
  Species: Synthetic
  Insert size (bp): 1488
  Promoter: CMV
  Tag / fusion protein: 6xHis (N terminal on backbone); T7 tag (gene 10 leader) (N terminal on backbone); Xpress (TM) tag (N terminal on backbone)
  Cloning method: Restriction Enzyme; 5′ cloning site BamHI (not destroyed); 3′ cloning site EcoRI (not destroyed)
  Sequencing primers: 5′ T7 forward; 3′ BGH reverse
Terms and licenses: Academic/Nonprofit Terms; Industry Terms: Not Available to Industry
How to cite: Dronpa-DEVD-TagRFPT was a gift from Jin Zhang (Addgene plasmid # 87704 ; http://n2t.net/addgene:87704 ; RRID:Addgene_87704)
