>Addgene plasmid #87704 | Dronpa-DEVD-TagRFPT | depositor partial sequence | sequence record 171084 | Dronpa-DEVD-TagRFP
ATGCGGGGTTCTCATCATCATCATCATCATGGTATGGCTAGCATGACTGGTGGACAGCAAATGGGTCGGG
ATCTGTACGACGATGACGATAAGGATCCGATGAGTGTGATTAAACCAGACATGAAGATCAAGCTGCGTAT
GGAAGGCGCTGTAAATGGACACCCGTTCGCGATTGAAGGAGTTGGCCTTGGGAAGCCTTTCGAGGGAAAA
CAGAGTATGGACCTTAAAGTCAAAGAAGGCGGACCTCTGCCTTTCGCCTATGACATCTTGACAACTGTGT
TCTGTTACGGCAACAGGGTATTCGCCAAATACCCAGAAAATATAGTAGACTATTTCAAGCAGTCGTTTCC
TGAGGGCTACTCTTGGGAACGAAGCATGAATTACGAAGACGGGGGCATTTGTAACGCGACAAACGACATA
ACCCTGGATGGTGACTGTTATATCTATGAAATTCGATTTGATGGTGTGAACTTTCCTGCCAATGGTCCAG
TTATGCAGAAGAGGACTGTGAAATGGGAGCCATCCACTGAGAAATTGTATGTGCGTGATGGAGTGCTGAA
GGGTGATGTTAACATGGCTCTGTCGCTTGAAGGAGGTGGCCATTACCGATGTGACTTCAAAACTACTTAT
AAAGCTAAGAAGGTTGTCCAGTTGCCAGACTATCACTTTGTGGACCACCACATTGAGATTAAAAGCCACG
ACAAAGATTACAGTAATGTTAATCTGCATGAGCATGCCGAAGCGCATTCTGAGCTGCCGAGGCAGGCCAA
GAGATCTGACGAGGTGGACGGTACCATGAGCGAGCTGATTAAGGAGAACATGCACATGAAGCTGTACATG
GAGGGCACCGTGAACAACCACCACTTCAAGTGCACATCCGAGGGCGAAGGCAAGCCCTACGAGGGCACCC
AGACCATGAGAATCAAGGTGGTCGAGGGCGGCCCTCTCCCCTTCGCCTTCGACATCCTGGCTACCAGCTT
CATGTACGGCAGCAGAACCTTCATCAACCACACCCAGGGCATCCCCGATTTCTTTAAGCAGTCCTTCCCT
GAGGGCTTCACATGGGAGAGAGTCACCACATACGAAGACGGGGGCGTGCTGACCGCTACCCAGGACACCA
GCCTCCAGGACGGCTGCCTCATCTACAACGTCAAGATCAGAGGGGTGAACTTCCCATCCAACGGCCCTGT
GATGCAGAAGAAAACACTCGGCTGGGAGGCCAACACCGAGATGCTGTACCCCGCTGACGGCGGCCTGGAA
GGCAGAACCGACATGGCCCTGAAGCTCGTGGGCGGGGGCCACCTGATCTGCAACTTCAAGACCACATACA
GATCCAAGAAACCCGCTAAGAACCTCAAGATGCCCGGCGTCTACTATGTGGACCACAGACTGGAAAGAAT
CAAGGAGGCCGACAAAGAGACCTACGTCGAGCAGCACGAGGTGGCTGTGGCCAGATACTGCGACCTCCCT
AGCAAACTGGGGCACAAGGAATTCAAGAAGAAGAAGAAGAGCAAGACCAAGTGCGTGATCATG
